Addgene plasmid #207763: pX330-PITCh-TUBA1B
Purpose: Expresses SpCas9, the PITCh gRNA, and a sgRNA targeting the N-terminus of TUBA1B for knock-in.
Depositing lab: Laurence Pelletier. Publication: qTAG: an adaptable plasmid scaffold for CRISPR-based endogenous tagging. Philip R, Sharma A, Matellan L, Erpf AC, Hsu WH, Tkach JM, Wyatt HDM, Pelletier L. EMBO J. 2024 Dec 12. doi: 10.1038/s44318-024-00337-5. PubMed 39668248.
Backbone
  Vector backbone: pX330-BbsI-PITCh
  Backbone manufacturer: Addgene #127875
  Backbone size w/o insert (bp): 8947
  Vector type: Mammalian Expression, CRISPR
Growth in bacteria
  Bacterial resistance: Ampicillin, 100 μg/mL
  Growth temperature: 37°C
  Growth strain: DH5alpha
  Copy number: Low Copy
Gene/Insert
  Gene/Insert name: sgRNA Targeting N-terminus of TUBA1B (alt name: TUBA1B)
  gRNA/shRNA sequence: GATGCACTCACGCTGCGGGA
  Species: H. sapiens (human)
  Insert size (bp): 20
  Entrez Gene: TUBA1B (a.k.a. K-ALPHA-1)
  Promoter: U6
  Cloning method: Unknown
  Sequencing primers: 5′ GCCTTTTTACGGTTCCTGGC
Terms and licenses: Academic/Nonprofit Terms; Industry Terms: Not Available to Industry
How to cite: pX330-PITCh-TUBA1B was a gift from Laurence Pelletier (Addgene plasmid # 207763 ; http://n2t.net/addgene:207763 ; RRID:Addgene_207763)
