[The description below was written by a language model from this plasmid's Addgene catalogue record and pLannotate feature annotations shown in this document.]
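Description:
pX330-PITCh-TUBA1B is an all-in-one mammalian CRISPR expression plasmid built on the pX330-BbsI-PITCh backbone and intended for knock-in tagging of the human alpha-tubulin gene TUBA1B at its N-terminus. It is propagated in E. coli under ampicillin selection (AmpR/β-lactamase with its own promoter). The feature table annotates a high-copy ColE1/pUC-type origin, although the catalogue entry lists the plasmid as low copy. An f1 phage origin and a single AAV2 ITR are also annotated as backbone elements. With only one ITR annotated, nothing in the record indicates use as an AAV packaging vector. No mammalian selection marker is annotated.

The payload consists of three expression units. Two tandem human U6 (RNA polymerase III) promoters each drive a guide followed by the Streptococcus pyogenes gRNA scaffold. According to the record, one carries the 20-nt spacer directed at the start of the TUBA1B coding region and the other carries the generic PITCh gRNA. The feature table does not show which cassette holds which guide. Downstream, a CMV enhancer, chicken β-actin promoter and hybrid intron drive SpCas9, which is annotated as contiguous N- and C-terminal portions that together form the full-length nuclease. The Cas9 is fused to a C-terminal nucleoplasmin NLS and terminated by a bGH polyadenylation signal.

In the PITCh strategy, the genomic guide cuts the target locus while the PITCh guide typically cleaves a co-transfected donor plasmid, releasing a tag cassette flanked by short microhomologies for microhomology-mediated end joining. This plasmid therefore supplies the nuclease and both guides, and it is meant to be paired with a separate donor for endogenous tagging of TUBA1B in human cells.
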