Features (pLannotate 1.2.2; 21 found; start..end, strand, type, name):
     40..628     +  rep_origin     ori: high-copy-number ColE1/pMB1/pBR322/pUC origin of replication
    690..930     +  promoter       U6 promoter: RNA polymerase III promoter for human U6 snRNA
    960..1035    +  misc_RNA       gRNA scaffold: guide RNA scaffold for the Streptococcus pyogenes CRISPR/Cas9 system
   1042..1085    +  misc_RNA       gRNA scaffold (fragment): guide RNA scaffold for the Streptococcus pyogenes CRISPR/Cas9 system
   1133..1373    +  promoter       U6 promoter: RNA polymerase III promoter for human U6 snRNA
   1402..1477    +  misc_RNA       gRNA scaffold: guide RNA scaffold for the Streptococcus pyogenes CRISPR/Cas9 system
   1484..1527    +  misc_RNA       gRNA scaffold (fragment): guide RNA scaffold for the Streptococcus pyogenes CRISPR/Cas9 system
   1574..1859    +  enhancer       CMV enhancer: human cytomegalovirus immediate early enhancer; contains an 18-bp deletion relative to the standard CMV enhancer
   1861..2138    +  promoter       chicken β-actin promoter: No description available
   2139..2366    +  intron         hybrid intron: hybrid between chicken β-actin (CBA) and minute virus of mice (MMV) introns (Gray et al., 2011)
   2504..4105    +  CDS            Cas9(N): N-terminal portion of Streptococcus pyogenes Cas9 (Zetsche et al., 2015)
   4106..6604    +  CDS            Cas9(C): C-terminal portion of Streptococcus pyogenes Cas9 (Zetsche et al., 2015)
   6605..6652    +  CDS            nucleoplasmin NLS: bipartite nuclear localization signal from nucleoplasmin
   6686..6797    +  polyA_signal   bGH poly(A) signal: bovine growth hormone polyadenylation signal
   6902..7042    +  repeat_region  AAV2 ITR: inverted terminal repeat of adeno-associated virus serotype 2 inverted
   7047..7098    -  misc_feature   bom (fragment): basis of mobility region from pBR322
   7117..7572    +  rep_origin     f1 ori (sequence partly withheld): f1 bacteriophage origin of replication; arrow indicates direction of (+) strand synthesis
   7573..7622    -  misc_feature   bom (fragment): basis of mobility region from pBR322
   7724..7759    -  CDS            rop (fragment): Rop protein, which maintains plasmids at low copy number; rop
   7854..7958    +  promoter       AmpR promoter: bla
   7959..8819    +  CDS            AmpR: β-lactamase; bla; confers resistance to ampicillin, carbenicillin, and related antibiotics
>Addgene plasmid #207763 | pX330-PITCh-TUBA1B | addgene full sequence | sequence record 416202 | Addgene NGS Result
CTGAGCGTCAGACCCCGTAGAAAAGATCAAAGGATCTTCTTGAGATCCTTTTTTTCTGCGCGTAATCTGC
TGCTTGCAAACAAAAAAACCACCGCTACCAGCGGTGGTTTGTTTGCCGGATCAAGAGCTACCAACTCTTT
TTCCGAAGGTAACTGGCTTCAGCAGAGCGCAGATACCAAATACTGTTCTTCTAGTGTAGCCGTAGTTAGG
CCACCACTTCAAGAACTCTGTAGCACCGCCTACATACCTCGCTCTGCTAATCCTGTTACCAGTGGCTGCT
GCCAGTGGCGATAAGTCGTGTCTTACCGGGTTGGACTCAAGACGATAGTTACCGGATAAGGCGCAGCGGT
CGGGCTGAACGGGGGGTTCGTGCACACAGCCCAGCTTGGAGCGAACGACCTACACCGAACTGAGATACCT
ACAGCGTGAGCTATGAGAAAGCGCCACGCTTCCCGAAGGGAGAAAGGCGGACAGGTATCCGGTAAGCGGC
AGGGTCGGAACAGGAGAGCGCACGAGGGAGCTTCCAGGGGGAAACGCCTGGTATCTTTATAGTCCTGTCG
GGTTTCGCCACCTCTGACTTGAGCGTCGATTTTTGTGATGCTCGTCAGGGGGGCGGAGCCTATGGAAAAA
CGCCAGCAACGCGGCCTTTTTACGGTTCCTGGCCTTTTGCTGGCCTTTTGCTCACATGTGAGGGCCTATT
TCCCATGATTCCTTCATATTTGCATATACGATACAAGGCTGTTAGAGAGATAATTGGAATTAATTTGACT
GTAAACACAAAGATATTAGTACAAAATACGTGACGTAGAAAGTAATAATTTCTTGGGTAGTTTGCAGTTT
TAAAATTATGTTTTAAAATGGACTATCATATGCTTACCGTAACTTGAAAGTATTTCGATTTCTTGGCTTT
ATATATCTTGTGGAAAGGACGAAACACCGGATGCACTCACGCTGCGGGAGTTTTAGAGCTAGAAATAGCA
AGTTAAAATAAGGCTAGTCCGTTATCAACTTGAAAAAGTGGCACCGAGTCGGTGCTTTTTTGTTTTAGAG
CTAGAAATAGCAAGTTAAAATAAGGCTAGTCCGTTTTTAGCGCGTGCGCCAATTCTGCAGACAAATGGCT
CTAGAGGCATGTGAGGGCCTATTTCCCATGATTCCTTCATATTTGCATATACGATACAAGGCTGTTAGAG
AGATAATTGGAATTAATTTGACTGTAAACACAAAGATATTAGTACAAAATACGTGACGTAGAAAGTAATA
ATTTCTTGGGTAGTTTGCAGTTTTAAAATTATGTTTTAAAATGGACTATCATATGCTTACCGTAACTTGA
AAGTATTTCGATTTCTTGGCTTTATATATCTTGTGGAAAGGACGAAACACCGCATCGTACGCGTACGTGT
TGTTTTAGAGCTAGAAATAGCAAGTTAAAATAAGGCTAGTCCGTTATCAACTTGAAAAAGTGGCACCGAG
TCGGTGCTTTTTTGTTTTAGAGCTAGAAATAGCAAGTTAAAATAAGGCTAGTCCGTTTTTAGCGCGTGCG
CCAATTCTGCAGACAAATGGCTCTAGAGGTACCCGTTACATAACTTACGGTAAATGGCCCGCCTGGCTGA
CCGCCCAACGACCCCCGCCCATTGACGTCAATAGTAACGCCAATAGGGACTTTCCATTGACGTCAATGGG
TGGAGTATTTACGGTAAACTGCCCACTTGGCAGTACATCAAGTGTATCATATGCCAAGTACGCCCCCTAT
TGACGTCAATGACGGTAAATGGCCCGCCTGGCATTGTGCCCAGTACATGACCTTATGGGACTTTCCTACT
TGGCAGTACATCTACGTATTAGTCATCGCTATTACCATGGTCGAGGTGAGCCCCACGTTCTGCTTCACTC
TCCCCATCTCCCCCCCCTCCCCACCCCCAATTTTGTATTTATTTATTTTTTAATTATTTTGTGCAGCGAT
GGGGGCGGGGGGGGGGGGGGGGCGCGCGCCAGGCGGGGCGGGGCGGGGCGAGGGGCGGGGCGGGGCGAGG
CGGAGAGGTGCGGCGGCAGCCAATCAGAGCGGCGCGCTCCGAAAGTTTCCTTTTATGGCGAGGCGGCGGC
GGCGGCGGCCCTATAAAAAGCGAAGCGCGCGGCGGGCGGGAGTCGCTGCGCGCTGCCTTCGCCCCGTGCC
CCGCTCCGCCGCCGCCTCGCGCCGCCCGCCCCGGCTCTGACTGACCGCGTTACTCCCACAGGTGAGCGGG
CGGGACGGCCCTTCTCCTCCGGGCTGTAATTAGCTGAGCAAGAGGTAAGGGTTTAAGGGATGGTTGGTTG
GTGGGGTATTAATGTTTAATTACCTGGAGCACCTGCCTGAAATCACTTTTTTTCAGGTTGGACCGGTGCC
ACCATGGACTATAAGGACCACGACGGAGACTACAAGGATCATGATATTGATTACAAAGACGATGACGATA
AGATGGCCCCAAAGAAGAAGCGGAAGGTCGGTATCCACGGAGTCCCAGCAGCCGACAAGAAGTACAGCAT
CGGCCTGGACATCGGCACCAACTCTGTGGGCTGGGCCGTGATCACCGACGAGTACAAGGTGCCCAGCAAG
AAATTCAAGGTGCTGGGCAACACCGACCGGCACAGCATCAAGAAGAACCTGATCGGAGCCCTGCTGTTCG
ACAGCGGCGAAACAGCCGAGGCCACCCGGCTGAAGAGAACCGCCAGAAGAAGATACACCAGACGGAAGAA
CCGGATCTGCTATCTGCAAGAGATCTTCAGCAACGAGATGGCCAAGGTGGACGACAGCTTCTTCCACAGA
CTGGAAGAGTCCTTCCTGGTGGAAGAGGATAAGAAGCACGAGCGGCACCCCATCTTCGGCAACATCGTGG
ACGAGGTGGCCTACCACGAGAAGTACCCCACCATCTACCACCTGAGAAAGAAACTGGTGGACAGCACCGA
CAAGGCCGACCTGCGGCTGATCTATCTGGCCCTGGCCCACATGATCAAGTTCCGGGGCCACTTCCTGATC
GAGGGCGACCTGAACCCCGACAACAGCGACGTGGACAAGCTGTTCATCCAGCTGGTGCAGACCTACAACC
AGCTGTTCGAGGAAAACCCCATCAACGCCAGCGGCGTGGACGCCAAGGCCATCCTGTCTGCCAGACTGAG
CAAGAGCAGACGGCTGGAAAATCTGATCGCCCAGCTGCCCGGCGAGAAGAAGAATGGCCTGTTCGGAAAC
CTGATTGCCCTGAGCCTGGGCCTGACCCCCAACTTCAAGAGCAACTTCGACCTGGCCGAGGATGCCAAAC
TGCAGCTGAGCAAGGACACCTACGACGACGACCTGGACAACCTGCTGGCCCAGATCGGCGACCAGTACGC
CGACCTGTTTCTGGCCGCCAAGAACCTGTCCGACGCCATCCTGCTGAGCGACATCCTGAGAGTGAACACC
GAGATCACCAAGGCCCCCCTGAGCGCCTCTATGATCAAGAGATACGACGAGCACCACCAGGACCTGACCC
TGCTGAAAGCTCTCGTGCGGCAGCAGCTGCCTGAGAAGTACAAAGAGATTTTCTTCGACCAGAGCAAGAA
CGGCTACGCCGGCTACATTGACGGCGGAGCCAGCCAGGAAGAGTTCTACAAGTTCATCAAGCCCATCCTG
GAAAAGATGGACGGCACCGAGGAACTGCTCGTGAAGCTGAACAGAGAGGACCTGCTGCGGAAGCAGCGGA
CCTTCGACAACGGCAGCATCCCCCACCAGATCCACCTGGGAGAGCTGCACGCCATTCTGCGGCGGCAGGA
AGATTTTTACCCATTCCTGAAGGACAACCGGGAAAAGATCGAGAAGATCCTGACCTTCCGCATCCCCTAC
TACGTGGGCCCTCTGGCCAGGGGAAACAGCAGATTCGCCTGGATGACCAGAAAGAGCGAGGAAACCATCA
CCCCCTGGAACTTCGAGGAAGTGGTGGACAAGGGCGCTTCCGCCCAGAGCTTCATCGAGCGGATGACCAA
CTTCGATAAGAACCTGCCCAACGAGAAGGTGCTGCCCAAGCACAGCCTGCTGTACGAGTACTTCACCGTG
TATAACGAGCTGACCAAAGTGAAATACGTGACCGAGGGAATGAGAAAGCCCGCCTTCCTGAGCGGCGAGC
AGAAAAAGGCCATCGTGGACCTGCTGTTCAAGACCAACCGGAAAGTGACCGTGAAGCAGCTGAAAGAGGA
CTACTTCAAGAAAATCGAGTGCTTCGACTCCGTGGAAATCTCCGGCGTGGAAGATCGGTTCAACGCCTCC
CTGGGCACATACCACGATCTGCTGAAAATTATCAAGGACAAGGACTTCCTGGACAATGAGGAAAACGAGG
ACATTCTGGAAGATATCGTGCTGACCCTGACACTGTTTGAGGACAGAGAGATGATCGAGGAACGGCTGAA
AACCTATGCCCACCTGTTCGACGACAAAGTGATGAAGCAGCTGAAGCGGCGGAGATACACCGGCTGGGGC
AGGCTGAGCCGGAAGCTGATCAACGGCATCCGGGACAAGCAGTCCGGCAAGACAATCCTGGATTTCCTGA
AGTCCGACGGCTTCGCCAACAGAAACTTCATGCAGCTGATCCACGACGACAGCCTGACCTTTAAAGAGGA
CATCCAGAAAGCCCAGGTGTCCGGCCAGGGCGATAGCCTGCACGAGCACATTGCCAATCTGGCCGGCAGC
CCCGCCATTAAGAAGGGCATCCTGCAGACAGTGAAGGTGGTGGACGAGCTCGTGAAAGTGATGGGCCGGC
ACAAGCCCGAGAACATCGTGATCGAAATGGCCAGAGAGAACCAGACCACCCAGAAGGGACAGAAGAACAG
CCGCGAGAGAATGAAGCGGATCGAAGAGGGCATCAAAGAGCTGGGCAGCCAGATCCTGAAAGAACACCCC
GTGGAAAACACCCAGCTGCAGAACGAGAAGCTGTACCTGTACTACCTGCAGAATGGGCGGGATATGTACG
TGGACCAGGAACTGGACATCAACCGGCTGTCCGACTACGATGTGGACCATATCGTGCCTCAGAGCTTTCT
GAAGGACGACTCCATCGACAACAAGGTGCTGACCAGAAGCGACAAGAACCGGGGCAAGAGCGACAACGTG
CCCTCCGAAGAGGTCGTGAAGAAGATGAAGAACTACTGGCGGCAGCTGCTGAACGCCAAGCTGATTACCC
AGAGAAAGTTCGACAATCTGACCAAGGCCGAGAGAGGCGGCCTGAGCGAACTGGATAAGGCCGGCTTCAT
CAAGAGACAGCTGGTGGAAACCCGGCAGATCACAAAGCACGTGGCACAGATCCTGGACTCCCGGATGAAC
ACTAAGTACGACGAGAATGACAAGCTGATCCGGGAAGTGAAAGTGATCACCCTGAAGTCCAAGCTGGTGT
CCGATTTCCGGAAGGATTTCCAGTTTTACAAAGTGCGCGAGATCAACAACTACCACCACGCCCACGACGC
CTACCTGAACGCCGTCGTGGGAACCGCCCTGATCAAAAAGTACCCTAAGCTGGAAAGCGAGTTCGTGTAC
GGCGACTACAAGGTGTACGACGTGCGGAAGATGATCGCCAAGAGCGAGCAGGAAATCGGCAAGGCTACCG
CCAAGTACTTCTTCTACAGCAACATCATGAACTTTTTCAAGACCGAGATTACCCTGGCCAACGGCGAGAT
CCGGAAGCGGCCTCTGATCGAGACAAACGGCGAAACCGGGGAGATCGTGTGGGATAAGGGCCGGGATTTT
GCCACCGTGCGGAAAGTGCTGAGCATGCCCCAAGTGAATATCGTGAAAAAGACCGAGGTGCAGACAGGCG
GCTTCAGCAAAGAGTCTATCCTGCCCAAGAGGAACAGCGATAAGCTGATCGCCAGAAAGAAGGACTGGGA
CCCTAAGAAGTACGGCGGCTTCGACAGCCCCACCGTGGCCTATTCTGTGCTGGTGGTGGCCAAAGTGGAA
AAGGGCAAGTCCAAGAAACTGAAGAGTGTGAAAGAGCTGCTGGGGATCACCATCATGGAAAGAAGCAGCT
TCGAGAAGAATCCCATCGACTTTCTGGAAGCCAAGGGCTACAAAGAAGTGAAAAAGGACCTGATCATCAA
GCTGCCTAAGTACTCCCTGTTCGAGCTGGAAAACGGCCGGAAGAGAATGCTGGCCTCTGCCGGCGAACTG
CAGAAGGGAAACGAACTGGCCCTGCCCTCCAAATATGTGAACTTCCTGTACCTGGCCAGCCACTATGAGA
AGCTGAAGGGCTCCCCCGAGGATAATGAGCAGAAACAGCTGTTTGTGGAACAGCACAAGCACTACCTGGA
CGAGATCATCGAGCAGATCAGCGAGTTCTCCAAGAGAGTGATCCTGGCCGACGCTAATCTGGACAAAGTG
CTGTCCGCCTACAACAAGCACCGGGATAAGCCCATCAGAGAGCAGGCCGAGAATATCATCCACCTGTTTA
CCCTGACCAATCTGGGAGCCCCTGCCGCCTTCAAGTACTTTGACACCACCATCGACCGGAAGAGGTACAC
CAGCACCAAAGAGGTGCTGGACGCCACCCTGATCCACCAGAGCATCACCGGCCTGTACGAGACACGGATC
GACCTGTCTCAGCTGGGAGGCGACAAAAGGCCGGCGGCCACGAAAAAGGCCGGCCAGGCAAAAAAGAAAA
AGTAAGAATTCCTAGAGCTCGCTGATCAGCCTCGACTGTGCCTTCTAGTTGCCAGCCATCTGTTGTTTGC
CCCTCCCCCGTGCCTTCCTTGACCCTGGAAGGTGCCACTCCCACTGTCCTTTCCTAATAAAATGAGGAAA
TTGCATCGCATTGTCTGAGTAGGTGTCATTCTATTCTGGGGGGTGGGGTGGGGCAGGACAGCAAGGGGGA
GGATTGGGAAGAGAATAGCAGGCATGCTGGGGAGCGGCCGCAGGAACCCCTAGTGATGGAGTTGGCCACT
CCCTCTCTGCGCGCTCGCTCGCTCACTGAGGCCGGGCGACCAAAGGTCGCCCGACGCCCGGGCTTTGCCC
GGGCGGCCTCAGTGAGCGAGCGAGCGCGCAGCTGCCTGCAGGGGCGCCTGATGCGGTATTTTCTCCTTAC
GCATCTGTGCGGTATTTCACACCGCATA
[95 nt withheld, positions 7099-7193]
T
[46 nt withheld, positions 7195-7240]
C
[141 nt withheld, positions 7242-7382]
CCTTTGACGTTGGAGTCCACGTTCTTT
[37 nt withheld, positions 7410-7446]
ACTCTATCTCGGGCTATTCTTTTGATTTATAAGGGATTTTGCCGATTTCGGTCTATTGGTTAAAAAATGA
GCTGATTTAACAAAAATTTAACGCGAATTTTAACAAAATATTAACGTTTACAATTTTATGGTGCACTCTC
AGTACAATCTGCTCTGATGCCGCATAGTTAAGCCAGCCCCGACACCCGCCAACACCCGCTGACGCGCCCT
GACGGGCTTGTCTGCTCCCGGCATCCGCTTACAGACAAGCTGTGACCGTCTCCGGGAGCTGCATGTGTCA
GAGGTTTTCACCGTCATCACCGAAACGCGCGAGACGAAAGGGCCTCGTGATACGCCTATTTTTATAGGTT
AATGTCATGATAATAATGGTTTCTTAGACGTCAGGTGGCACTTTTCGGGGAAATGTGCGCGGAACCCCTA
TTTGTTTATTTTTCTAAATACATTCAAATATGTATCCGCTCATGAGACAATAACCCTGATAAATGCTTCA
ATAATATTGAAAAAGGAAGAGTATGAGTATTCAACATTTCCGTGTCGCCCTTATTCCCTTTTTTGCGGCA
TTTTGCCTTCCTGTTTTTGCTCACCCAGAAACGCTGGTGAAAGTAAAAGATGCTGAAGATCAGTTGGGTG
CACGAGTGGGTTACATCGAACTGGATCTCAACAGCGGTAAGATCCTTGAGAGTTTTCGCCCCGAAGAACG
TTTTCCAATGATGAGCACTTTTAAAGTTCTGCTATGTGGCGCGGTATTATCCCGTATTGACGCCGGGCAA
GAGCAACTCGGTCGCCGCATACACTATTCTCAGAATGACTTGGTTGAGTACTCACCAGTCACAGAAAAGC
ATCTTACGGATGGCATGACAGTAAGAGAATTATGCAGTGCTGCCATAACCATGAGTGATAACACTGCGGC
CAACTTACTTCTGACAACGATCGGAGGACCGAAGGAGCTAACCGCTTTTTTGCACAACATGGGGGATCAT
GTAACTCGCCTTGATCGTTGGGAACCGGAGCTGAATGAAGCCATACCAAACGACGAGCGTGACACCACGA
TGCCTGTAGCAATGGCAACAACGTTGCGCAAACTATTAACTGGCGAACTACTTACTCTAGCTTCCCGGCA
ACAATTAATAGACTGGATGGAGGCGGATAAAGTTGCAGGACCACTTCTGCGCTCGGCCCTTCCGGCTGGC
TGGTTTATTGCTGATAAATCTGGAGCCGGTGAGCGTGGAAGCCGCGGTATCATTGCAGCACTGGGGCCAG
ATGGTAAGCCCTCCCGTATCGTAGTTATCTACACGACGGGGAGTCAGGCAACTATGGATGAACGAAATAG
ACAGATCGCTGAGATAGGTGCCTCACTGATTAAGCATTGGTAACTGTCAGACCAAGTTTACTCATATATA
CTTTAGATTGATTTAAAACTTCATTTTTAATTTAAAAGGATCTAGGTGAAGATCCTTTTTGATAATCTCA
TGACCAAAATCCCTTAACGTGAGTTTTCGTTCCA
